>Addgene plasmid #20123 | PCRII-zSynC | depositor partial sequence | sequence record 9480 | Author sequence
CCGAGGCGTAAAAGCGTCACATTCCAAGCCCAAATCCAGCCAGCAGCACAAAAAGTTTATATCAATACCA
AGTACAAATCCTAAACACAATAAAAACCTGTTGCAAAAAAAACAAAAAAAAGGTGAAAAAAATCCAAAAA
ACGTAAATCTATATTCCAGTTAATCCTGCCGAGAAATGTTCTTCCTATCAGATATCTACTTTTATGATGA
TCTATTGTAAATGTCATGTTCTGACGGTAACGTGTTGGATGTAGCGCTATGCTAACTGCCGGAGGACTCT
CCGTCTCGTTTCCTTGAATCCCTCCCAATGAAACGAGACCCGTTCTCCATCGTGAATCTTTGTACTCGTG
AACCTGCATTTCTATATGTGTAATAGATGTTTCATATCCTCCAATGGTATATTGGGGATTCGAATAT
