>Addgene plasmid #20123 | PCRII-zSynC | addgene partial sequence | sequence record 25834 | SP6 5'-ATTTAGGTGACACTATAG-3'
CNAGCTGGTCCGAGCTCGGATCCCTAGTAACGGCCGCCAGTGTGCTGGAATTCGCCCTTCCGAGGCGTAA
AAGCGTCACATTCCAAGCCCAAATCCAGCCAGCAGCACAAAAAGTTTATATCAATACCAAGTACAAATCC
TAAACACAATAAAAACCTGTTGCAAAAAAAACAAAAAAAAGGTGAAAAAAATCCAAAAAACGTAAATCTA
TATTCCAGTTAATCCTGCCGAGAAATGTTCTTCCTATCAGATATCTACTTTTATGATGATCTATTGTAAA
TGTCATGTTCTGACGGTAACGTGTTGGATGTAGCGCTATGCTAACTGCCGGAGGACTCTCCGTCTCGTTT
CCTTGAATCCCTCCCAATGAAACGAGACCCGTTCTCCATCGTGAATCTTTGTACTCGTGAACCTGCATTT
CTATATGTGTAATAGATGTTTCATATCCTCCAATGGTATATTGGGGATTCGAATATAAGGGCGAATTCTG
CAGATATCCATCACACTGGCGGCCGCTCGAGCATGCATCTAGAGGGCCCAATTCGCCCTATAGTGAGTCG
TATTACAATTCACTGGCCGTCGTTTTACAACGTCGTGACTGGGAAAACCCTGGCGTTACCCAACTTAATC
GCCTTGCAGCACATCCCCCTTTCGCCAGCTGGCGTAATAGCGAAGAGGCCCGCACCGATCGCCCTTCCCA
ACAGTTGCGCAGCCTGAATGGCGAATGGACGCGCCCTGTAGCGGCGCATACGGGGGGGGNGGGGTGTTCC
CCNAGNTGNCCNTACTTNGCAGCGCCTAGGCCGCTCTTCGNTTNTCCTTCTTTCCGCN
