[The description below was written by a language model from this plasmid's Addgene catalogue record.]
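Description:
PCRII-zSynC is a riboprobe template plasmid built on the Invitrogen pCRII-TOPO backbone (about 3.96 kb without insert), a high-copy bacterial cloning vector designed to capture PCR products by topoisomerase-mediated ligation. It is propagated in E. coli under ampicillin selection. The catalogue also lists a neomycin/G418 marker, which most likely reflects the kanamycin/neomycin phosphotransferase gene carried on this backbone. Nothing in the record points to use in mammalian cells, and the vector type is given simply as in situ. No feature table accompanies the entry, so the origin of replication and other backbone elements are not itemised.

The insert is a 417 bp fragment of zebrafish (Danio rerio) sncb, referred to here as zSynC, a member of the synuclein gene family. It was introduced by TOPO cloning, and the record does not say whether the cloning junctions were preserved. The cloning site is flanked by opposing SP6 and T7 phage promoters, listed here as the 5′ and 3′ sequencing primer sites. These allow in vitro run-off transcription from either strand once the plasmid is linearised on the far side of the insert. According to the depositor's comments, the antisense probe is made by cutting with BamHI and transcribing with T7 RNA polymerase. The SP6 promoter would therefore be expected to produce the sense strand, often used as a control, although the record does not give an enzyme for that direction.

The plasmid is intended for making labelled RNA probes to detect sncb mRNA by in situ hybridisation in zebrafish embryos or tissue, in order to map where the gene is expressed. It is not an expression construct for the protein.
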