Addgene plasmid #20123: PCRII-zSynC
Depositing lab: Aaron Gitler. Depositing organization: University of Pennsylvania.
Backbone
  Vector backbone: PCRII-TOPO
  Backbone manufacturer: Invitrogen
  Backbone size w/o insert (bp): 3961
  Vector type: in-situ
  Selectable markers: Neomycin (select with G418)
Growth in bacteria
  Bacterial resistance: Ampicillin, 100 μg/mL
  Growth temperature: 37°C
  Growth strain: DH5alpha
  Copy number: High Copy
Gene/Insert
  Gene/Insert name: zSynC (alt name: sncb)
  Species: D. rerio (zebrafish)
  Insert size (bp): 417
  Entrez Gene: sncb (a.k.a. MGC66343, zgc:66343)
  Cloning method: TOPO Cloning; 5′ cloning site TOPO (unknown if destroyed); 3′ cloning site TOPO (unknown if destroyed)
  Sequencing primers: 5′ SP6; 3′ T7
Terms and licenses: Academic/Nonprofit Terms; Industry Terms: Not Available to Industry
Depositor comments: zSynC in situ probe. For antisense, cut with BamHI and transcribe with T7.
How to cite: PCRII-zSynC was a gift from Aaron Gitler (Addgene plasmid # 20123 ; http://n2t.net/addgene:20123 ; RRID:Addgene_20123)
